Addgene plasmid #148034: pAc5.1B-EGFP-DmPAN2-del246-249-dsRNAres_Y
Purpose: Insect Expression of DmPAN2-del246-249-dsRNAres
Depositing lab: Elisa Izaurralde. Depositing organization: Max Planck Institute for Developmental Biology. Publication: An asymmetric PAN3 dimer recruits a single PAN2 exonuclease to mediate mRNA deadenylation and decay. Jonas S, Christie M, Peter D, Bhandari D, Loh B, Huntzinger E, Weichenrieder O, Izaurralde E. Nat Struct Mol Biol. 2014 Jul;21(7):599-608. doi: 10.1038/nsmb.2837. Epub 2014 Jun 1. PubMed 24880343.
Backbone
  Vector backbone: Unknown
  Vector type: Insect Expression
Growth in bacteria
  Bacterial resistance: Ampicillin, 100 μg/mL
  Growth temperature: 37°C
  Growth strain: DH5alpha
  Copy number: Low Copy
Gene/Insert
  Gene/Insert name: DmPAN2-del246-249-dsRNAres
  Species: D. melanogaster (fly)
  Mutation: one silent mutation compared to the sequence given by NCBI: LP04771.
  Entrez Gene: PAN2 (a.k.a. Dmel_CG8232, A1Z7K9, CG8232, Dmel\CG8232, Pan2, pan2)
  Cloning method: Unknown
Terms and licenses: Academic/Nonprofit Terms; Industry Terms: Not Available to Industry
Depositor comments: Plasmids from this collection were made available to the research community and donated after the lab closed. Please note that the sequence provided by the depositing laboratory may be theoretical/predicted or based on Sanger sequencing results. There may be discrepancies between sequencing results obtained by Addgene and the depositor sequence. If an Addgene verified sequence is not available, please contact before placing your order to request that our lab fully sequence the plasmid.
How to cite: pAc5.1B-EGFP-DmPAN2-del246-249-dsRNAres_Y was a gift from Elisa Izaurralde (Addgene plasmid # 148034 ; http://n2t.net/addgene:148034 ; RRID:Addgene_148034)
