[The description below was written by a language model from this plasmid's Addgene catalogue record and pLannotate feature annotations shown in this document.]
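Description:
pAc5.1B-EGFP-DmPAN2-del246-249-dsRNAres_Y is a 9,770 nt insect expression plasmid for producing an EGFP-tagged mutant of Drosophila melanogaster PAN2 in fly cells. The catalogue lists the backbone as unknown, although the name and annotated parts point to a pAc5.1-type vector. It is maintained in E. coli through a ColE1/pUC-type origin and selected with ampicillin via the β-lactamase gene and its own promoter. The record lists it as low copy even though the origin is annotated as a high-copy type. Short fragments of a tetracycline resistance gene and of SV40 large T antigen are also annotated; these appear to be non-functional backbone remnants.

Expression is driven by the constitutive Drosophila actin 5C promoter. Downstream, the EGFP coding sequence is followed by the PAN2 open reading frame, an arrangement consistent with an N-terminal EGFP fusion. A V5 epitope tag sequence lies just after PAN2, but the record does not indicate whether it is translated in frame or excluded by a stop codon. An SV40 polyadenylation signal follows the cassette. PAN2 is the catalytic subunit of the PAN2-PAN3 poly(A) nuclease complex, a cytoplasmic deadenylase involved in general and miRNA-mediated mRNA turnover.

The insert name indicates a deletion of residues 246–249 and a dsRNA-resistant coding sequence, and the record notes one silent change relative to the reference clone. This design suggests complementation experiments in which endogenous PAN2 is depleted by RNAi and the resistant mutant is expressed in its place. The associated study concerns recruitment of PAN2 by an asymmetric PAN3 dimer, but the specific effect of this deletion is not stated.
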