Features (pLannotate 1.2.2; 10 found; start..end, strand, type, name):
     56..2568    +  promoter       Ac5 promoter: Drosophila melanogaster actin 5C promoter
   2588..3304    +  CDS            EGFP: EGFP is a basic (constitutively fluorescent) green fluorescent protein published in 1996, derived from Aequorea victoria. It is reported to be a rapidly-maturing weak dimer with moderate acid sensitivity.
   3329..7039    +  CDS            PAN2: PAN2_DROME - Experimental evidence at protein level: Swiss-Prot protein existence level 1. Catalytic subunit of the poly(A)-nuclease (PAN) deadenylation complex, one of two cytoplasmic mRNA deadenylases involved in general and miRNA-mediated mRNA turnover. PAN specifically shortens poly(A) tails of RNA and the activity is stimulated by poly(A)-binding protein (PABP). PAN deadenylation is followed by rapid degradation of the shortened mRNA tails by the CCR4-NOT complex. Deadenylated mRNAs are then degraded by two alternative mechanisms, namely exosome-mediated 3'-5' exonucleolytic degradation,
   7055..7096    +  CDS            V5 tag: epitope tag from simian virus 5
   7196..7330    -  polyA_signal   SV40 poly(A) signal: SV40 polyadenylation signal
   7353..7437    -  CDS            large T antigen (fragment): large T antigen from SV40 (simian virus 40)
   7438..7908    +  CDS            TcR (fragment): tetracycline efflux protein; tet; confers resistance to tetracycline
   7952..8540    -  rep_origin     ori: high-copy-number ColE1/pMB1/pBR322/pUC origin of replication
   8711..9571    -  CDS            AmpR: β-lactamase; bla; confers resistance to ampicillin, carbenicillin, and related antibiotics
   9572..9676    -  promoter       AmpR promoter: bla
>Addgene plasmid #148034 | pAc5.1B-EGFP-DmPAN2-del246-249-dsRNAres_Y | depositor full sequence | sequence record 290481 | Full Sequence
CTTCAAGGAATTAATTCTATATTCTAAAAACACAAATGATACTTCTAAAAAAAATCATGAATGGCATCAA
CTCTGAATCAAATCTTTGCAGATGCACCTACTTCTCATTTCCACTGTCACATCATTTTTCCAGATCTCGC
TGCCTGTTATGTGGCCCACAAACCAAGACACGTTTTATGGCCATTAAAGCTGGCTGATCGTCGCCAAACA
CCAAATACATATCAATATGTACATTCGAGAAAGAAGCGATCAAAGAAGCGTCTTCGGGCGAGTAGGAGAA
TGCGGAGGAGAAGGAGAACGAGCTGATCTAGTATCTCTCCACAATCCAATGCCAACTGACCAACTGGCCA
TATTCGGAGCAATTTGAAGCCAATTTCCATCGCCTGGCGATCGCTCCATTCTTGGCTATATGTTTTTCAC
CGTTCCCGGGGCCATTTTCAAAGACTCGTCGGTAAGATAAGATTGTGTCACTCGCTGTCTCTCTTCATTT
GTCGAAGAATGCTGAGGAATTTCGCGATGACGTCGGCGAGTATTTTGAAGAATGAGAATAATTTGTATTT
ATACGAAAATCAGTTAGTGGAATTTTCTACAAAAACATGTTATCTATAGATAATTTTGTTGCAAAATATG
TTGACTATGACAAAGATTGTATGTATATACCTTTAATGTATTCTCATTTTCTTATGTATTTATAATGGCA
ATGATGATACTGATGATATTTTAAGATGATGCCAGACCACAGGCTGATTTCTGCGTCTTTTGCCGAACGC
AGTGCATGTGCGGTTGTTGTTTTTTGGAATAGTTTCAATTTTCGGACTGTCCGCTTTGATTTCAGTTTCT
TGGCTTATTCAAAAAGCAAAGTAAAGCCAAAAAAGCGAGATGGCAATACCAAATGCGGCAAAACGGTAGT
GGAAGGAAAGGGGTGCGGGGCAGCGGAAGGAAGGGTGGGGCGGGGCGTGGCGGGGTCTGTGGCTGGGCGC
GACGTCACCGACGTTGGAGCCACTCCTTTGACCATGTGTGCGTGTGTGTATTATTCGTGTCTCGCCACTC
GCCGGTTGTTTTTTTCTTTTTATCTCGCTCTCTCTAGCGCCATCTCGTACGCATGCTCAACGCACCGCAT
GTTGCCGTGTCCTTTATGCGTCATTTTGGCTCGAAATAGGCAATTATTTAAACAAAGATTAGTCAACGAA
AACGCTAAAATAAATAAGTCTACAATATGGTTACTTATTGCCATGTGTGTGCAGCCAACGATAGCAACAA
AAGCAACAACACAGTGGCTTTCCCTCTTTCACTTTTTGTTTGCAAGCGCGTGCGAGCAAGACGGCACGAC
CGGCAAACGCAATTACGCTGACAAAGAGCAGACGAAGTTTTGGCCGAAAAACATCAAGGCGCCTGATACG
AATGCATTTGCAATAACAATTGCGATATTTAATATTGTTTATGAAGCTGTTTGACTTCAAAACACACAAA
AAAAAAAATAAAACAAATTATTTGAAAGAGAATTAGGAATCGGACAGCTTATCGTTACGGGCTAACAGCA
CACCGAGACGAAATAGCTTACCTGACGTCACAGCCTCTGGAAGAACTGCCGCCAAGCAGAGAGAGAGAGA
AAAAGAGGGAGAGCAGCTTAGACCGCATGTGCTTGTGTGTGAGGCGTCTCTCTCTTCGTCTCCTGTTTGC
GCAAACGCATAGACTGCACTGAGAAAATCGATTACCTATTTTTTATGAATGAATATTTGCACTATTACTA
TTCAAAACTATTAAGATAGCAATCACATTCAATAGCCAAATACTATACCACCTGAGCGATGCAACGAAAT
GATCAATTTGAGCAAAAATGCTGCATATTTAGGACGGCATCATTATAGAAATGCTTCTTGCTGTGTACTT
TTCTCTCGTCTGGCAGCTGTTTCGCCGTTATTGTTAAAACCGGCTTAAGTTAGGTGTGTTTTCTACGACT
AGTGATGCCCCTACTAGAAGATGTGTGTTGCACAAATGTCCCTGAATAACCAATTTGAAGTGCAGATAGC
AGTAAACGTAAGCTAATATGAATATTATTTAACTGTAATGTTTTAATATCGCTGGACATTACTAATAAAC
CCACTATAAACACATGTACATATGTATGTTTTGGCATACAATGAGTAGTTGGGGAAAAAATGTGTAAAAG
CACCGTGACCATCACAGCATAAAGATAACCAGCTGAAGTATCGAATATGAGTAACCCCCAAATTGAATCA
CATGCCGCAACTGATAGGACCCATGGAAGTACACTCTTCATGGCGATATACAAGACACACACAAGCACGA
ACACCCAGTTGCGGAGGAAATTCTCCGTAAATGAAAACCCAATCGGCGAACAATTCATACCCATATATGG
TAAAAGTTTTGAACGCGACTTGAGAGCGGAGAGCATTGCGGCTGATAAGGTTTTAGCGCTAAGCGGGCTT
TATAAAACGGGCTGCGGGACCAGTTTTCATATCACTACCGTTTGAGTTCTTGTGCTGTGTGGATACTCCT
CCCGACACAAAGCCGCTCCATCAGCCAGCAGTCGTCTAATCCAGAGACCCCGGATCGGGGTACCAACATG
GTGAGCAAGGGCGAGGAGCTGTTCACCGGGGTGGTGCCCATCCTGGTCGAGCTGGACGGCGACGTAAACG
GCCACAAGTTCAGCGTGTCCGGCGAGGGCGAGGGCGATGCCACCTACGGCAAGCTGACCCTGAAGTTCAT
CTGCACCACCGGCAAGCTGCCCGTGCCCTGGCCCACCCTCGTGACCACCCTGACCTACGGCGTGCAGTGC
TTCAGCCGCTACCCCGACCACATGAAGCAGCACGACTTCTTCAAGTCCGCCATGCCCGAAGGCTACGTCC
AGGAGCGCACCATCTTCTTCAAGGACGACGGCAACTACAAGACCCGCGCCGAGGTGAAGTTCGAGGGCGA
CACCCTGGTGAACCGCATCGAGCTGAAGGGCATCGACTTCAAGGAGGACGGCAACATCCTGGGGCACAAG
CTGGAGTACAACTACAACAGCCACAACGTCTATATCATGGCCGACAAGCAGAAGAACGGCATCAAGGTGA
ACTTCAAGATCCGCCACAACATCGAGGACGGCAGCGTGCAGCTCGCCGACCACTACCAGCAGAACACCCC
CATCGGCGACGGCCCCGTGCTGCTGCCCGACAACCACTACCTGAGCACCCAGTCCGCCCTGAGCAAAGAC
CCCAACGAGAAGCGCGATCACATGGTCCTGCTGGAGTTCGTGACCGCCGCCGGGATCACTCTCGGCATGG
ACGAGCTGTACAAGCCAAGCTTGAATTCTGCAGATATCATGGACTATGTCTACTGTGGAACGGATCCGAT
TGGAGCTAGCGAGGATATCCTGTCCGTGTACGATGCCGGCAGTGCCCCCGGCAATGGTCATTTCAGCCCG
TCCTTTAACGGCTTTAATATTGGAACGACGGACCCCGAGTACGTCGAACTGGTCCCGGTCCTGGCTGATG
GAGGTGAACATTTTGGAGTGAGCTCCGTCGCCTTTGATGATTATGAGGAATTGTTGTGGATGGGAAATCA
AGGAGGACATGTGACCAGCTATTATACCAATAGCATGCAAAAATATACCAGCTTCCAAGTGCATGCTACG
GATATCGTCCGTGATATTAGCACGTTGGATAGCGGCGTCTTGGCCCTGACCCAAACGAGCTTGCGCCACC
AAATTCGTCGCGGCTTGCCGAAATTCACGTTTAAGAGCAATAATATGAAAGAAATGGTCTCCATGTTGCA
ACTGTCGCCCCACCGCTTGGTGATGGCTGGCTTGCAAGATGAACTGATTGATTTTGATTTGCGTACCCTG
AAAGAGACGCGTATTGAACACGTCGGCGCTGGAGGCTGTACCGTCTTGCGTAAAAACTCGCGCTACTTGT
TCGCTGGAGATCAATTGGGCACCGTTACCCTGCGTGATTTGAATTCCTTGTCCGTGCAACATACCATTAA
AACCCATACGAATATTCTGAGCGATTTTTCCGTGCAAGGCAACTTGCTGATTAGTTGTGGCTACAGCGGA
AGGGCCATCGACCGCTTCCTAATGGTCTACGATCTGCGCATGCTGCGCCTGATCGCGCCCATTCAAGTGA
TGATTGATCCGCAGATGTTGAAGTTCCTGCCATCGCTGACATCCCAACTGGCCGTCGTGTCCAGCTACGG
CCAGGTTCAGCTGGTGGACACTGTGGAGCTCAGCGAGCCGCGAGTATCCATGTACCAGATCAACACCAAC
GGCAGCCAGTGCCTCAGCTTCGACATTAGCTCCTCTTCACAGGCCATGGCATTTGGGGACCAGTCGGGCC
ACATCAACATGATTGCCGCTGTACAAACGCCTCAGCCGCAGTTCAATCTCTACTCGCGAAGCACAGAGTT
TGCGGACGTGGTGCCACAGCTGCCGATGGTCTCCATTACGGACACCAACTTTCCGCTATCGTCGGTCATG
CTACCGCACTTGACGACGGGCACACAATGGTTCTCAGATTGGCCGGAGGAACTGCTGCGCTACCGCTACC
ACAGACCCAAGACCATTGATCCCGAAGTGCTGAGCAACATGAAAATGCAGGGACCGATTGGATACTCGCC
AAACCCACGCACCGCCCGTCGTAATCAAATTCCGTACGTGATTGAGCAGGGCGGCGTGTGCAGTCCGAAC
GGAAATGGAACTGCGGCGGCGACCAAGGCGGAGAACGGTGTGAAAATCATTCCACGGCGGTATCGCAAAG
TCGAGCTGAAGTACACGAAGCTGGGCACCCAGGACTTTGACTTTGACCAGCATAATCAAACATGTTTCGC
GGGGCTGGAGGCAACGCTACCGAACTCCTACTGCAATGCTATGCTACAGATTTTGTATTTCACCGACGCG
CTTCGCGTGAAGCTGCTGGAGCATTCGTGCATCAAGGAGTTTTGCCTGTCCTGCGAACTAGGGTTCCTCT
TCAACATGCTGGATAAAAGTACCGCTTCTTCACCTTGCCAGGCCAGCAATTTCCTGCGATCTTTCCGCAC
TGTGCCAGAGGCCTCGGCACTGGGATTGATTCTCACCGACCGCTCATCGAACGTCAATCTAATATCGCTG
ATACAGAACTGGAACCGATTCATTTTGCATCAAATGCATTACGAAATATTCGATTCTAGCAAGAACGCAT
CCACCTACAGCGGATCTGTGCAAACATCAACGAACGCGGAAAACGCGGGCTCTTCAGAAACAAGTGGCTC
CTCGGACCTTTACGATTCCATAAGTGATGAGAACTCCAAGGAGGACGATCGGGAACGCAGTAAGATCAAC
GCAGAAACTGACATCAGTAAGATCTTTGGGACCAAGCAAATCTGTATAAACCGCTGCATCAAATGCCAAG
AAGAGAAGATAAAGGAAAGCATTCTACTTGCCTGCAATTTGTCGTATCCCAACCACATCAAAGATAGTGA
TCAGTATTTCAACTTTGGCACCATTTTGAAGCGATCTCTCAGCTCCGAGAAGAGTATTCAGGCCTTCTGC
GAGAGATGTAAGAAGTTTTCGCCAACCAATCAGAGCGTGAAGGTGACTTCGCTTCCGCAAATTCTGTCCA
TTAACTGTGGCCTCAACAACGAAAAAGACATTACCTTCCTGAAGCGCCAGCTCAATCGCTGCAGCGAAAA
GACGACTGTTGATGCGGCCGCTTCCTTGAGCACAAGCAAGCCGTGTCGATATGGAGCCAACTGTTCGCGA
AGTGACTGCCATTTCATGCATCCGGATCGAAAATCTCCATCGCACACAAGCCAACCGAATGCTGTCAACA
ATTCTCCCAATGGACGCCAAAAGTCCTGGTTTCCCCTTACATTTACTATGGGCATCAATGACCAAGGTGA
GGTGCAGGTGCAAACTCAATCAGATGCAAGCAGTGGCAAATCGGAACAGGAGGAGGAAACGGAAAAGCCA
CCAACAAAGGGCTTGGACAACAATCGGATGTACGCGCTGCATGCCGTGGTGTGCCAAGTCGATGATGGTA
CCCAAAAGAACTTGGTATCGTTGATAAATGTGCAGCGGCCATACCACACCATGAAACTGGCTGAATCTGC
AGATGACCCTCAGAGTCAATGGTATATTTTTAATGATTTTAGCATATCGCCCGTTTCGCCACAAGAATCG
GTATGGTTCACATTGGATTGGAAAGTTCCTTGCATACTCTTCTACAGACACGTAGAGGATGACTCTGAGT
CTGCTAGTACTACTAGCTCGACCGTCACGGAAAGTGAAGAAACCATTCCATCAGAGAGCAGCAGCGGCTC
GCCAACAAATCTATCCAACCCTTTTCTAGAGGAAATTGTGAGTCCTATGCTAGGCAACTTAAGTGCAGAC
GCCACGCTGCAGCCCCTGCAGTCAGATGAAATGCCGCAGTCGGGTGATCTGGTCGCAATGGATGCCGAGT
TCGTTACCCTAAATCCAGAGGAAAATGAGATTCGCCCGGATGGCAAAACGGCGACCATTAAGCCATGCCA
CATGAGTGTGGCCCGGATTTCATGTATACGAGGACAAGGCCCGGCTGAAGGAGTTCCATTCATGGACGAT
TACATATCCACCCAGGAGAAGGTCGTGGACTACCTAACTCAGTTCTCGGGAATCAAGCCTGGCGACTTGG
ACGCTAACTTCAGCAAAAAGCGACTGACTGCCTTGAAGTACTCATACCAGAAATTAAAATACCTCGTTGA
CGTAGGAGTAATATTTGTCGGACATGGTCTGAAGAACGACTTTAGGGTCATAAACATCTATGTACCGTCG
GAGCAGATAATAGATACGGTGCACCTGTTTCACATGCCACATCATCGCATGGTTTCCCTAAGATTTCTAG
CCTGGCATTTCTTGGGTACTAAGATTCAGTCCGAGACGCACGACTCCATCGAAGATGCACGGACCACTCT
GCAGCTCTACAAGCACTATTTGAAGCTGCAGGAGGAGAAGAAGTTTGCCAACGCTCTCAAGAATCTTTAC
GAACGCGGAAAGCAGCTGCAGTGGAAGGTTCCAGAGGACTGACCGCGGTTCGAAGGTAAGCCTATCCCTA
ACCCTCTCCTCGGTCTCGATTCTACGCGTACCGGTCATCATCACCATCACCATTGAGTTTAAACCCGCTG
ATCAGCCTCGACTGTGCCTTCTAAGGCCTGAGCTCGCTGATCAGCCTCGATCGAGGATCCAGACATGATA
AGATACATTGATGAGTTTGGACAAACCACAACTAGAATGCAGTGAAAAAAATGCTTTATTTGTGAAATTT
GTGATGCTATTGCTTTATTTGTAACCATTATAAGCTGCAATAAACAAGTTAACAACAACAATTGCATTCA
TTTTATGTTTCAGGTTCAGGGGGAGGTGTGGGAGGTTTTTTAAAGCAAGTAAAACCTCTACAAATGTGGT
ATGGCTGATTATGATCAGTCGACCGATGCCCTTGAGAGCCTTCAACCCAGTCAGCTCCTTCCGGTGGGCG
CGGGGCATGACTATCGTCGCCGCACTTATGACTGTCTTCTTTATCATGCAACTCGTAGGACAGGTGCCGG
CAGCGCTCTGGGTCATTTTCGGCGAGGACCGCTTTCGCTGGAGCGCGACGATGATCGGCCTGTCGCTTGC
GGTATTCGGAATCTTGCACGCCCTCGCTCAAGCCTTCGTCACTGGTCCCGCCACCAAACGTTTCGGCGAG
AAGCAGGCCATTATCGCCGGCATGGCGGCCGACGCGCTGGGCTACGTCTTGCTGGCGTTCGCGACGCGAG
GCTGGATGGCCTTCCCCATTATGATTCTTCTCGCTTCCGGCGGCATCGGGATGCCCGCGTTGCAGGCCAT
GCTGTCCAGGCAGGTAGATGACGACCATCAGGGACAGCTTCAAGGATCGCTCGCGGCTCTTACCAGCCAG
CAAAAGGCCAGGAACCGTAAAAAGGCCGCGTTGCTGGCGTTTTTCCATAGGCTCCGCCCCCCTGACGAGC
ATCACAAAAATCGACGCTCAAGTCAGAGGTGGCGAAACCCGACAGGACTATAAAGATACCAGGCGTTTCC
CCCTGGAAGCTCCCTCGTGCGCTCTCCTGTTCCGACCCTGCCGCTTACCGGATACCTGTCCGCCTTTCTC
CCTTCGGGAAGCGTGGCGCTTTCTCAATGCTCACGCTGTAGGTATCTCAGTTCGGTGTAGGTCGTTCGCT
CCAAGCTGGGCTGTGTGCACGAACCCCCCGTTCAGCCCGACCGCTGCGCCTTATCCGGTAACTATCGTCT
TGAGTCCAACCCGGTAAGACACGACTTATCGCCACTGGCAGCAGCCACTGGTAACAGGATTAGCAGAGCG
AGGTATGTAGGCGGTGCTACAGAGTTCTTGAAGTGGTGGCCTAACTACGGCTACACTAGAAGGACAGTAT
TTGGTATCTGCGCTCTGCTGAAGCCAGTTACCTTCGGAAAAAGAGTTGGTAGCTCTTGATCCGGCAAACA
AACCACCGCTGGTAGCGGTGGTTTTTTTGTTTGCAAGCAGCAGATTACGCGCAGAAAAAAAGGATCTCAA
GAAGATCCTTTGATCTTTTCTACGGGGTCTGACGCTCAGTGGAACGAAAACTCACGTTAAGGGATTTTGG
TCATGAGATTATCAAAAAGGATCTTCACCTAGATCCTTTTAAATTAAAAATGAAGTTTTAAATCAATCTA
AAGTATATATGAGTAAACTTGGTCTGACAGTTACCAATGCTTAATCAGTGAGGCACCTATCTCAGCGATC
TGTCTATTTCGTTCATCCATAGTTGCCTGACTCCCCGTCGTGTAGATAACTACGATACGGGAGGGCTTAC
CATCTGGCCCCAGTGCTGCAATGATACCGCGAGACCCACGCTCACCGGCTCCAGATTTATCAGCAATAAA
CCAGCCAGCCGGAAGGGCCGAGCGCAGAAGTGGTCCTGCAACTTTATCCGCCTCCATCCAGTCTATTAAT
TGTTGCCGGGAAGCTAGAGTAAGTAGTTCGCCAGTTAATAGTTTGCGCAACGTTGTTGCCATTGCTGCAG
GCATCGTGGTGTCACGCTCGTCGTTTGGTATGGCTTCATTCAGCTCCGGTTCCCAACGATCAAGGCGAGT
TACATGATCCCCCATGTTGTGCAAAAAAGCGGTTAGCTCCTTCGGTCCTCCGATCGTTGTCAGAAGTAAG
TTGGCCGCAGTGTTATCACTCATGGTTATGGCAGCACTGCATAATTCTCTTACTGTCATGCCATCCGTAA
GATGCTTTTCTGTGACTGGTGAGTACTCAACCAAGTCATTCTGAGAATAGTGTATGCGGCGACCGAGTTG
CTCTTGCCCGGCGTCAACACGGGATAATACCGCGCCACATAGCAGAACTTTAAAAGTGCTCATCATTGGA
AAACGTTCTTCGGGGCGAAAACTCTCAAGGATCTTACCGCTGTTGAGATCCAGTTCGATGTAACCCACTC
GTGCACCCAACTGATCTTCAGCATCTTTTACTTTCACCAGCGTTTCTGGGTGAGCAAAAACAGGAAGGCA
AAATGCCGCAAAAAAGGGAATAAGGGCGACACGGAAATGTTGAATACTCATACTCTTCCTTTTTCAATAT
TATTGAAGCATTTATCAGGGTTATTGTCTCATGAGCGGATACATATTTGAATGTATTTAGAAAAATAAAC
AAATAGGGGTTCCGCGCACATTTCCCCGAAAAGTGCCACCTGACGTCTAAGAAACCATTATTATCATGAC
ATTAACCTATAAAAATAGGCGTATCACGAGGCCCTTTCGT
